>Addgene plasmid #148178 | pnEA-NpM-DmThor_50-63-GB1_Z | depositor full sequence | sequence record 290626 | Full Sequence
TTCTTGAAGACGAAAGGGCCTCGTGATACGCCTATTTTTATAGGTTAATGTCATGATAATAATGGTTTCT
TAGACGTCAGGTGGCACTTTTCGGGGAAATGTGCGCGGAACCCCTATTTGTTTATTTTTCTAAATACATT
CAAATATGTATCCGCTCATGAGACAATAACCCTGATAAATGCTTCAATAATATTGAAAAAGGAAGAGTAT
GAGTATTCAACATTTCCGTGTCGCCCTTATTCCCTTTTTTGCGGCATTTTGCCTTCCTGTTTTTGCTCAC
CCAGAAACGCTGGTGAAAGTAAAAGATGCTGAAGATCAGTTGGGTGCACGAGTGGGTTACATCGAACTGG
ATCTCAACAGCGGTAAGATCCTTGAGAGTTTTCGCCCCGAAGAACGTTTTCCAATGATGAGCACTTTTAA
AGTTCTGCTATGTGGCGCGGTATTATCCCGTGTTGACGCCGGGCAAGAGCAACTCGGTCGCCGCATACAC
TATTCTCAGAATGACTTGGTTGAGTACTCACCAGTCACAGAAAAGCATCTTACGGATGGCATGACAGTAA
GAGAATTATGCAGTGCTGCCATAACCATGAGTGATAACACTGCGGCCAACTTACTTCTGACAACGATCGG
AGGACCGAAGGAGCTAACCGCTTTTTTGCACAACATGGGGGATCATGTAACTCGCCTTGATCGTTGGGAA
CCGGAGCTGAATGAAGCCATACCAAACGACGAGCGTGACACCACGATGCCTGCAGCAATGGCAACAACGT
TGCGCAAACTATTAACTGGCGAACTACTTACTCTAGCTTCCCGGCAACAATTAATAGACTGGATGGAGGC
GGATAAAGTTGCAGGACCACTTCTGCGCTCGGCCCTTCCGGCTGGCTGGTTTATTGCTGATAAATCTGGA
GCCGGTGAGCGTGGGTCTCGCGGTATCATTGCAGCACTGGGGCCAGATGGTAAGCCCTCCCGTATCGTAG
TTATCTACACGACGGGGAGTCAGGCAACTATGGATGAACGAAATAGACAGATCGCTGAGATAGGTGCCTC
ACTGATTAAGCATTGGTAACTGTCAGACCAAGTTTACTCATATATACTTTAGATTGATTTAAAACTTCAT
TTTTAATTTAAAAGGATCTAGGTGAAGATCCTTTTTGATAATCTCATGACCAAAATCCCTTAACGTGAGT
TTTCGTTCCACTGAGCGTCAGACCCCGTAGAAAAGATCAAAGGATCTTCTTGAGATCCTTTTTTTCTGCG
CGTAATCTGCTGCTTGCAAACAAAAAAACCACCGCTACCAGCGGTGGTTTGTTTGCCGGATCAAGAGCTA
CCAACTCTTTTTCCGAAGGTAACTGGCTTCAGCAGAGCGCAGATACCAAATACTGTCCTTCTAGTGTAGC
CGTAGTTAGGCCACCACTTCAAGAACTCTGTAGCACCGCCTACATACCTCGCTCTGCTAATCCTGTTACC
AGTGGCTGCTGCCAGTGGCGATAAGTCGTGTCTTACCGGGTTGGACTCAAGACGATAGTTACCGGATAAG
GCGCAGCGGTCGGGCTGAACGGGGGGTTCGTGCACACAGCCCAGCTTGGAGCGAACGACCTACACCGAAC
TGAGATACCTACAGCGTGAGCTATGAGAAAGCGCCACGCTTCCCGAAGGGAGAAAGGCGGACAGGTATCC
GGTAAGCGGCAGGGTCGGAACAGGAGAGCGCACGAGGGAGCTTCCAGGGGGAAACGCCTGGTATCTTTAT
AGTCCTGTCGGGTTTCGCCACCTCTGACTTGAGCGTCGATTTTTGTGATGCTCGTCAGGGGGGCGGAGCC
TATGGAAAAACGCCAGCAACGCGGCCTTTTTACGGTTCCTGGCCTTTTGCTGGCCTTTTGCTCACATGTT
CTTTCCTGCGTTATCCCCTGATTCTGTGGATAACCGTATTACCGCCTTTGAGTGAGCTGATACCGCTCGC
CGCAGCCGAACGACCGAGCGCAGCGAGTCAGTGAGCGAGGAAGCGGAAGAGCGCCTGATGCGGTATTTTC
TCCTTACGCATCTGTGCGGTATTTCACACCGCATATATGGTGCACTCTCAGTACAATCTGCTCTGATGCC
GCATAGTTAAGCCAGTATACACTCCGCTATCGCTACGTGACTGGGTCATGGCTGCGCCCCGACACCCGCC
AACACCCGCTGACGCGCCCTGACGGGCTTGTCTGCTCCCGGCATCCGCTTACAGACAAGCTGTGACCGTC
TCCGGGAGCTGCATGTGTCAGAGGTTTTCACCGTCATCACCGAAACGCGCGAGGCAGCTGCGGTAAAGCT
CATCAGCGTGGTCGTGAAGCGATTCACAGATGTCTGCCTGTTCATCCGCGTCCAGCTCGTTGAGTTTCTC
CAGAAGCGTTAATGTCTGGCTTCTGATAAAGCGGGCCATGTTAAGGGCGGTTTTTTCCTGTTTGGTCACT
GATGCCTCCGTGTAAGGGGGATTTCTGTTCATGGGGGTAATGATACCGATGAAACGAGAGAGGATGCTCA
CGATACGGGTTACTGATGATGAACATGCCCGGTTACTGGAACGTTGTGAGGGTAAACAACTGGCGGTATG
GATGCGGCGGGACCAGAGAAAAATCACTCAGGGTCAATGCCAGCGCTTCGTTAATACAGATGTAGGTGTT
CCACAGGGTAGCCAGCAGCATCCTGCGATGCAGATCCGGAACATAATGGTGCAGGGCGCTGACTTCCGCG
TTTCCAGACTTTACGAAACACGGAAACCGAAGACCATTCATGTTGTTGCTCAGGTCGCAGACGTTTTGCA
GCAGCAGTCGCTTCACGTTCGCTCGCGTATCGGTGATTCATTCTGCTAACCAGTAAGGCAACCCCGCCAG
CCTAGCCGGGTCCTCAACGACAGGAGCACGATCATGCGCACCCGTGGCCAGGACCCAACGCTGCCCGAGA
TGCGCCGCGTGCGGCTGCTGGAGATGGCGGACGCGATGGATATGTTCTGCCAAGGGTTGGTTTGCGCATT
CACAGTTCTCCGCAAGAATTGATTGGCTCCAATTCTTGGAGTGGTGAATCCGTTAGCGAGGTGCCGCCGG
CTTCCATTCAGGTCGAGGTGGCCCGGCTCCATGCACCGCGACGCAACGCGGGGAGGCAGACAAGGTATAG
GGCGGCGCCTACAATCCATGCCAACCCGTTCCATGTGCTCGCCGAGGCGGCATAAATCGCCGTGACGATC
AGCGGTCCAGTGATCGAAGTTAGGCTGGTAAGAGCCGCGAGCGATCCTTGAAGCTGTCCCTGATGGTCGT
CATCTACCTGCCTGGACAGCATGGCCTGCAACGCGGGCATCCCGATGCCGCCGGAAGCGAGAAGAATCAT
AATGGGGAAGGCCATCCAGCCTCGCGTCGCGAACGCCAGCAAGACGTAGCCCAGCGCGTCGGCCGCCATG
CCGGCGATAATGGCCTGCTTCTCGCCGAAACGTTTGGTGGCGGGACCAGTGACGAAGGCTTGAGCGAGGG
CGTGCAAGATTCCGAATACCGCAAGCGACAGGCCGATCATCGTCGCGCTCCAGCGAAAGCGGTCCTCGCC
GAAAATGACCCAGAGCGCTGCCGGCACCTGTCCTACGAGTTGCATGATAAAGAAGACAGTCATAAGTGCG
GCGACGATAGTCATGCCCCGCGCCCACCGGAAGGAGCTGACTGGGTTGAAGGCTCTCAAGGGCATCGGTC
GAGATCCCGGTGCCTAATGAGTGAGCTAACTTACATTAATTGCGTTGCGCTCACTGCCCGCTTTCCAGTC
GGGAAACCTGTCGTGCCAGCTGCATTAATGAATCGGCCAACGCGCGGGGAGAGGCGGTTTGCGTATTGGG
CGCCAGGGTGGTTTTTCTTTTCACCAGTGAGACGGGCAACAGCTGATTGCCCTTCACCGCCTGGCCCTGA
GAGAGTTGCAGCAAGCGGTCCACGCTGGTTTGCCCCAGCAGGCGAAAATCCTGTTTGATGGTGGTTAACG
GCGGGATATAACATGAGCTGTCTTCGGTATCGTCGTATCCCACTACCGAGATATCCGCACCAACGCGCAG
CCCGGACTCGGTAATGGCGCGCATTGCGCCCAGCGCCATCTGATCGTTGGCAACCAGCATCGCAGTGGGA
ACGATGCCCTCATTCAGCATTTGCATGGTTTGTTGAAAACCGGACATGGCACTCCAGTCGCCTTCCCGTT
CCGCTATCGGCTGAATTTGATTGCGAGTGAGATATTTATGCCAGCCAGCCAGACGCAGACGCGCCGAGAC
AGAACTTAATGGGCCCGCTAACAGCGCGATTTGCTGGTGACCCAATGCGACCAGATGCTCCACGCCCAGT
CGCGTACCGTCTTCATGGGAGAAAATAATACTGTTGATGGGTGTCTGGTCAGAGACATCAAGAAATAACG
CCGGAACATTAGTGCAGGCAGCTTCCACAGCAATGGCATCCTGGTCATCCAGCGGATAGTTAATGATCAG
CCCACTGACGCGTTGCGCGAGAAGATTGTGCACCGCCGCTTTACAGGCTTCGACGCCGCTTCGTTCTACC
ATCGACACCACCACGCTGGCACCCAGTTGATCGGCGCGAGATTTAATCGCCGCGACAATTTGCGACGGCG
CGTGCAGGGCCAGACTGGAGGTGGCAACGCCAATCAGCAACGACTGTTTGCCCGCCAGTTGTTGTGCCAC
GCGGTTGGGAATGTAATTCAGCTCCGCCATCGCCGCTTCCACTTTTTCCCGCGTTTTCGCAGAAACGTGG
CTGGCCTGGTTCACCACGCGGGAAACGGTCTGATAAGAGACACCGGCATACTCTGCGACATCGTATAACG
TTACTGGTTTCACATTCACCACCCTGAATTGACTCTCTTCCGGGCGCTATCATGCCATACCGCGAAAGGT
TTTGCGCCATTCGATGGTGTCCGGGATCTCGACGCTCTCCCTTATGCGACTCCTGCATTAGGAAGCAGCC
CAGTAGTAGGTTGAGGCCGTTGAGCACCGCCGCCGCAAGGAATGGTGCATGCAAGGAGATGGCGCCCAAC
AGTCCCCCGGCCACGGGGCCTGCCACCATACCCACGCCGAAACAAGCGCTCATGAGCCCGAAGTGGCGAG
CCCGATCTTCCCCATCGGTGATGTCGGCGATATAGGCGCCAGCAACCGCACCTGTGGCGCCGGTGATGCC
GGCCACGATGCGTCCGGCGTAGAGGATCGAGATCTCGATCCCGCGAAATTAATACGACTCACTATAGGGG
AATTGTGAGCGGATAACAATTCCCCACTAGTAATAATTTTGTTTAACTTTAAGAAGGAGATATACCATGG
AAACTGAAGAAGGTAAACTGGTAATCTGGATTAACGGCGATAAAGGCTATAACGGTCTCGCTGAAGTCGG
TAAGAAATTCGAGAAAGATACCGGAATTAAAGTCACCGTTGAGCATCCGGATAAACTGGAAGAGAAATTC
CCACAGGTTGCGGCAACTGGCGATGGCCCTGACATTATCTTCTGGGCACACGACCGCTTTGGTGGCTACG
CTCAATCTGGCCTGTTGGCTGAAATCACCCCGGACAAAGCGTTCCAGGACAAGCTGTATCCGTTTACCTG
GGATGCCGTACGTTACAACGGCAAGCTGATTGCTTACCCGATCGCTGTTGAAGCGTTATCGCTGATTTAT
AACAAAGACCTGCTGCCGAACCCGCCAAAAACCTGGGAAGAGATCCCGGCGCTGGATAAAGAACTGAAAG
CGAAAGGTAAGAGCGCCCTGATGTTCAACCTGCAAGAACCGTACTTCACCTGGCCGCTGATTGCTGCTGA
CGGGGGTTATGCGTTCAAGTATGAAAACGGCAAGTACGACATTAAAGACGTGGGCGTGGATAACGCTGGC
GCGAAAGCGGGTCTGACCTTCCTGGTTGACCTGATTAAAAACAAACACATGAATGCAGACACCGATTACT
CCATCGCAGAAGCTGCCTTTAATAAAGGCGAAACAGCGATGACCATCAACGGCCCGTGGGCATGGTCCAA
CATCGACACCAGCAAAGTGAATTATGGTGTAACGGTACTGCCGACCTTCAAGGGTCAACCATCCAAACCG
TTCGTTGGCGTGCTGAGCGCAGGTATTAACGCCGCCAGTCCGAACAAAGAGCTGGCAAAAGAGTTCCTCG
AAAACTATCTGCTGACTGATGAAGGTCTGGAAGCGGTTAATAAAGACAAACCGCTGGGTGCCGTAGCGCT
GAAGTCTTACGAGGAAGAGTTGGCGAAAGATCCACGTATTGCCGCCACGATGGAAAACGCCCAGAAAGGT
GAAATCATGCCGAACATCCCGCAGATGTCCGCTTTCTGGTATGCCGTGCGTACTGCGGTGATCAACGCCG
CCAGCGGTCGTCAGACTGTCGATGAAGCCCTTAAAGACGCGCAGACTGGTACCGGCAGCGGCCTGGAAGT
TCTGTTCCAGGGGCCCCATATGACCAAACTTATCTACGAGCGGGCTTTCATGAAGAATCTCCGTGCTAGC
ATGCAGTACAAACTTATCCTGAACGGTAAAACCCTGAAAGGTGAAACCACCACCGAAGCTGTTGACGCTG
CTACCGCGGAAAAAGTTTTCAAACAGTACGCTAACGACAACGGTGTTGACGGTGAATGGACCTACGACGA
CGCTACCAAAACCTACACCGTAACGGAATGAGTTGGCTGCTGCCACCGCTGAGCAATAACTAGCATAACC
CCTTGGGGCCTCTAAACGGGTCTTGAGGGGTTTTTTGCTGAAAGGAGGAACTATATCCGGATATCCCGCA
AGAGGCCCGGCAGTACCGGCATAACCAAGCCTATGCCTACAGCATCCAGGGTGACGGTGCCGAGGATGAC
GATGAGCGCATTGTTAGATTTCATACACGGTGCCTGACTGCGTTAGCAATTTAACTGTGATAAACTACCG
CATTAAAGCTTATCGATGATAAGCTGTCAAACATGAGAA
Features (pLannotate 1.2.2; 20 found; start..end, strand, type, name):
    104..208     +  promoter       AmpR promoter: bla
    209..1069    +  CDS            AmpR: β-lactamase; bla; confers resistance to ampicillin, carbenicillin, and related antibiotics
   1240..1828    +  rep_origin     ori: high-copy-number ColE1/pMB1/pBR322/pUC origin of replication
   2014..2156    -  misc_feature   bom: basis of mobility region from pBR322
   2258..2449    -  CDS            rop: Rop protein, which maintains plasmids at low copy number; rop
   2466..2846    +  CDS            YPB1_ECOLX: Protein predicted: Swiss-Prot protein existence level 4. From Escherichia coli.
   3088..3712    -  CDS            TcR (fragment): tetracycline efflux protein; tet; confers resistance to tetracycline
   3727..3748    -  protein_bind   CAP binding site: CAP binding activates transcription in the presence of cAMP. E. coli catabolite activator protein
   3761..4843    -  CDS            lacI: lac repressor; lacI; The lac repressor binds to the lac operator to inhibit transcription in E. coli. This inhibition can be relieved by adding lactose or isopropyl-β-D-thiogalactopyranoside (IPTG).
   4844..4921    -  promoter       lacI promoter: lacI
   4929..5208    -  CDS            TcR (fragment): tetracycline efflux protein; tet; confers resistance to tetracycline
   5230..5248    +  promoter       T7 promoter: promoter for bacteriophage T7 RNA polymerase
   5249..5273    +  protein_bind   lac operator: The lac repressor binds to the lac operator to inhibit transcription in E. coli. This inhibition can be relieved by adding lactose or isopropyl-β-D-thiogalactopyranoside (IPTG). lac repressor encoded by lacI
   5288..5310    +  RBS            RBS: efficient ribosome binding site from bacteriophage T7 gene 10 (Olins and Rangwala, 1989)
   5321..6417    +  CDS            MBP (fragment): maltose binding protein from E. coli; malE (mutated); This version of the gene does not encode a signal sequence, so MBP will remain in the cytosol.
   6517..6674    +  CDS            GB1 (fragment): B1 domain of Streptococcal protein G effective as a solubilizing fusion partner (Cheng and Patel, 2004)
   6679..6702    +  CDS            SET1 (fragment): solubility-enhancement tag derived from T7 phage gene 10B
   6710..6757    +  terminator     T7 terminator: transcription terminator for bacteriophage T7 RNA polymerase
   6780..6884    -  CDS            TcR (fragment): tetracycline efflux protein; tet; confers resistance to tetracycline
   6932..6960    -  promoter       tet promoter: E. coli promoter for tetracycline efflux protein gene
