[The description below was written by a language model from this plasmid's Addgene catalogue record and pLannotate feature annotations shown in this document.]
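Description:
pnEA-NpM-DmThor_50-63-GB1_Z is a 6,969 nt bacterial expression plasmid for producing a short peptide, residues 50–63 of the Drosophila melanogaster 4E-BP protein Thor, in E. coli. The catalogue lists the backbone as unknown, but the annotated features show a pET/pBR322-like architecture. It has a ColE1/pMB1-family origin accompanied by the bom region and the rop gene, which holds copy number down and agrees with the "low copy" listing. It also carries an ampicillin resistance cassette (bla with its own promoter) and disrupted remnants of the tetracycline resistance gene and its promoter, which are non-functional leftovers of the parental vector.

Expression is driven by a T7 promoter followed by a lac operator and the phage T7 gene 10 ribosome binding site, and a plasmid-borne lacI gene supplies the repressor. Transcription therefore requires a host that provides T7 RNA polymerase and is induced with IPTG. The open reading frame begins with a signal-sequence-free maltose binding protein, which stays in the cytosol. A roughly 100 nt unannotated gap follows, and given the construct name it presumably holds linker sequence and the Thor 50–63 segment, although the feature table does not annotate the insert itself. Downstream lie the GB1 domain of streptococcal protein G and a short match to a T7 gene 10B-derived solubility tag, and then the T7 terminator. Flanking such a small peptide with MBP and GB1 is a common way to improve its solubility and stability and to make it easier to purify.

The associated publication concerns how 4E-BPs bind eIF4E to repress translation, so the plasmid was probably used for recombinant protein production in binding or structural studies, though the record gives its purpose only as bacterial expression. The depositor sequence may be theoretical rather than experimentally verified.
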