Addgene plasmid #148178: pnEA-NpM-DmThor_50-63-GB1_Z
Purpose: Bacterial Expression of DmThor_50-63
Depositing lab: Elisa Izaurralde. Depositing organization: Max Planck Institute for Developmental Biology. Publication: 4E-BPs require non-canonical 4E-binding motifs and a lateral surface of eIF4E to repress translation. Igreja C, Peter D, Weiler C, Izaurralde E. Nat Commun. 2014 Sep 2;5:4790. doi: 10.1038/ncomms5790. PubMed 25179781.
Backbone
  Vector backbone: Unknown
  Vector type: Bacterial Expression
Growth in bacteria
  Bacterial resistance: Ampicillin, 100 μg/mL
  Growth temperature: 37°C
  Growth strain: DH5alpha
  Copy number: Low Copy
Gene/Insert
  Gene/Insert name: DmThor_50-63
  Species: D. melanogaster (fly)
  Entrez Gene: Thor (a.k.a. Dmel_CG8846, 153432_at, 43-BP, 4E-BP, 4E-BP1, 4EBP, 4e-BP, 4e-bp, 4eBP, 4ebp, BcDNA.HL08053, BcDNA:HL08053, CG8846, CT8705, Dm 4E-BP, Dmel\CG8846, Phas1, Thor/EIF4EBP, anon-WO0172774.158, d4E-BP, d4E-BP1, d4EBP, d4e-bp, d4eBP, dthor, eIF4E-BP, l(2)06270, l(2)k07736, l(2)k13517, pp20, thor)
  Cloning method: Unknown
Terms and licenses: Academic/Nonprofit Terms; Industry Terms: Not Available to Industry
Depositor comments: sequence extracted from NCBI:NM_057947.4 Plasmids from this collection were made available to the research community and donated after the lab closed. Please note that the sequence provided by the depositing laboratory may be theoretical/predicted or based on Sanger sequencing results. There may be discrepancies between sequencing results obtained by Addgene and the depositor sequence. If an Addgene verified sequence is not available, please contact before placing your order to request that our lab fully sequence the plasmid.
How to cite: pnEA-NpM-DmThor_50-63-GB1_Z was a gift from Elisa Izaurralde (Addgene plasmid # 148178 ; http://n2t.net/addgene:148178 ; RRID:Addgene_148178)
